Addgene plasmid #220188: pSpyD
Purpose: sgRNA expression vector - pBG28 promoter
Depositing lab: Larry Halverson. Depositing organization: Iowa State University. Publication: Optimized CRISPR Interference System for Investigating Pseudomonas alloputida Genes Involved in Rhizosphere Microbiome Assembly. Roghair Stroud MN, Vang DX, Halverson LJ. ACS Synth Biol. 2024 Aug 20. doi: 10.1021/acssynbio.4c00312. PubMed 39163848.
Backbone
  Vector backbone: pSpy
  Vector type: Bacterial Expression, CRISPR
Growth in bacteria
  Bacterial resistance: Kanamycin, 50 μg/mL
  Growth temperature: 37°C
  Growth strain: DH5alpha
  Copy number: High Copy
Gene/Insert
  Gene/Insert name: pBG28 promoter
  gRNA/shRNA sequence: Unspecified
  Species: Synthetic
  Promoter: pBG28
  Cloning method: Restriction Enzyme; 5′ cloning site Unknown (unknown if destroyed)
Terms and licenses: Academic/Nonprofit Terms; Industry Terms: Not Available to Industry
How to cite: pSpyD was a gift from Larry Halverson (Addgene plasmid # 220188 ; http://n2t.net/addgene:220188 ; RRID:Addgene_220188)
