[The description below was written by a language model from this plasmid's Addgene catalogue record and pLannotate feature annotations shown in this document.]
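Description:
pSpyD is a compact (about 3.3 kb) bacterial sgRNA expression plasmid built on the pSpy backbone. It forms part of a CRISPR interference toolkit optimized for studying Pseudomonas alloputida genes involved in rhizosphere microbiome assembly. It replicates through the pBBR1 oriV together with its cognate Rep protein, a broad-host-range system from Bordetella bronchiseptica that allows maintenance in E. coli as well as in other Gram-negative hosts such as pseudomonads. An incP oriT makes the plasmid mobilizable by conjugation when transfer functions are supplied in trans. Selection is by kanamycin resistance through aphA1 (nptI), and the record lists the plasmid as high copy in the E. coli cloning strain.

The payload is a guide RNA cassette in which the synthetic pBG28 promoter drives a Streptococcus pyogenes Cas9-type gRNA scaffold. The promoter is named in the catalogue entry but was not picked up as a feature in the automated annotation; it presumably lies in the unannotated stretch upstream of the scaffold. An rrnB T1 terminator follows the scaffold directly. A second, oppositely oriented rrnB T1 terminator sits upstream of the cassette and a lambda t0 terminator sits downstream, an arrangement that would insulate the cassette from read-through transcription. Short remnants of a pUC18/19 multiple cloning site and lacZα lie between the terminators.

The guide sequence is listed as unspecified, so the record does not show whether a spacer is present; the plasmid appears intended as a recipient for user-defined spacers. No Cas9 or dCas9 gene is annotated, so the nuclease-dead effector needed for CRISPRi must be supplied separately. The name and stated purpose suggest that pSpyD is one of a series of pSpy derivatives differing in the promoter that drives the sgRNA.
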