Features (pLannotate 1.2.2; 10 found; start..end, strand, type, name):
     56..142     -  terminator     rrnB T1 terminator: Escherichia coli rrnB; transcription terminator T1 from the E. coli rrnB gene
    236..311     +  misc_RNA       gRNA scaffold: guide RNA scaffold for the Streptococcus pyogenes CRISPR/Cas9 system
    313..356     +  terminator     rrnB T1 terminator: Escherichia coli rrnB; transcription terminator T1 from the E. coli rrnB gene
    362..406     +  misc_feature   MCS (fragment): pUC18/19 multiple cloning site
    414..438     +  CDS            lacZα (fragment): LacZα fragment of β-galactosidase; lacZ fragment
    449..543     +  terminator     lambda t0 terminator: transcription terminator from phage lambda
    675..1487    +  CDS            aphA1: KKA1_ECOLX - Also known as nptI. Protein inferred from homology: Swiss-Prot protein existence level 3. Resistance to kanamycin and structurally-related aminoglycosides, including amikacin. From Escherichia coli.
   1657..1765    +  oriT           oriT: incP origin of transfer
   1776..2438    -  CDS            pBBR1 Rep: replication protein for the broad-host-range plasmid pBBR1 from Bordetella bronchiseptica
   2439..3210    -  rep_origin     pBBR1 oriV: replication origin of the broad-host-range plasmid pBBR1 from Bordetella bronchiseptica; requires the pBBR1 Rep protein for replication
>Addgene plasmid #220188 | pSpyD | addgene full sequence | sequence record 440440 | Addgene NGS Result
GAAGCCCGGAGAGCAAGCCCGTAGGGGGGGCGCGCCCAGCTGTCTAGGGCGGCGGATTTGTCCTACTCAG
GAGAGCGTTCACCGACAAACAACAGATAAAACGAAAGGCCCAGTCTTTCGACTGAGCCTTTCGTTTTATT
TGATGCCTTTAATTAACTAGGTTGACATGGATATAATGTATGTACCTAGGCCGCGGCCGCGCGAATTCGA
GCTCGGTCTCATCACTAGGGTCTCTGTTTTAGAGCTAGAAATAGCAAGTTAAAATAAGGCTAGTCCGTTA
TCAACTTGAAAAAGTGGCACCGAGTCGGTGCTATAAAACGAAAGGCCCAGTCTTTCGACTGAGCCTTTCG
TTTTATAACTAGGTACCCGGGGATCCTCTAGAGTCGACCTGCAGGCATGCAAGCTTGCGGCCGCGTCGTG
ACTGGGAAAACCCTGGCGACTAGTCTTGGACTCCTGTTGATAGATCCAGTAATGACCTCAGAACTCCATC
TGGATTTGTTCAGAACGCTCGGTTGCCGCCGGGCGTTTTTTATTGGTGAGAATCCAGGGGTCCCCAATAA
TTACGATTTAAATTTGTGTCTCAAAATCTCTGATGTTACATTGCACAAGATAAAAATATATCATCATGAA
CAATAAAACTGTCTGCTTACATAAACAGTAATACAAGGGGTGTTATGAGCCATATTCAGCGTGAAACGAG
CTGTAGCCGTCCGCGTCTGAACAGCAACATGGATGCGGATCTGTATGGCTATAAATGGGCGCGTGATAAC
GTGGGTCAGAGCGGCGCGACCATTTATCGTCTGTATGGCAAACCGGATGCGCCGGAACTGTTTCTGAAAC
ATGGCAAAGGCAGCGTGGCGAACGATGTGACCGATGAAATGGTGCGTCTGAACTGGCTGACCGAATTTAT
GCCGCTGCCGACCATTAAACATTTTATTCGCACCCCGGATGATGCGTGGCTGCTGACCACCGCGATTCCG
GGCAAAACCGCGTTTCAGGTGCTGGAAGAATATCCGGATAGCGGCGAAAACATTGTGGATGCGCTGGCCG
TGTTTCTGCGTCGTCTGCATAGCATTCCGGTGTGCAACTGCCCGTTTAACAGCGATCGTGTGTTTCGTCT
GGCCCAGGCGCAGAGCCGTATGAACAACGGCCTGGTGGATGCGAGCGATTTTGATGATGAACGTAACGGC
TGGCCGGTGGAACAGGTGTGGAAAGAAATGCATAAACTGCTGCCGTTTAGCCCGGATAGCGTGGTGACCC
ACGGCGATTTTAGCCTGGATAACCTGATTTTCGATGAAGGCAAACTGATTGGCTGCATTGATGTGGGCCG
TGTGGGCATTGCGGATCGTTATCAGGATCTGGCCATTCTGTGGAACTGCCTGGGCGAATTTAGCCCGAGC
CTGCAAAAACGTCTGTTTCAGAAATATGGCATTGATAATCCGGATATGAACAAACTGCAATTTCATCTGA
TGCTGGATGAATTTTTCTAATAATTAATTGGACCGCGGTCCGCGCGTTGTCCTTTTCCGCTGCATAACCC
TGCTTCGGGGTCATTATAGCGATTTTTTCGGTATATCCATCCTTTTTCGCACGATATACAGGATTTTGCC
AAAGGGTTCGTGTAGACTTTCCTTGGTGTATCCAACGGCGTCAGCCGGGCAGGATAGGTGAAGTAGGCCC
ACCCGCGAGCGGGTGTTCCTTCTTCACTGTCCCTTATTCGCACCTGGCGGTGCTCAACGGGAATCCTGCT
CTGCGAGGCTGGCCGTAGGCCGGCCCTACCGGCGCGGCAGCGTTACCCGTGTCGGCGGCTCCAACGGCTC
GCCATCGTCCAGAAAACACGGCTCATCGGGCATCGGCAGGCGCTGCTGCCCGCGCCGTTCCCATTCCTCC
GTTTCGGTCAAGGCTGGCAGGTCTGGTTCCATGCCCGGAATGCCGGGCTGGCTGGGCGGCTCCTCGCCGG
GGCCGGTCGGTAGTTGCTGCTCGCCCGGATACAGGGTCGGGATGCGGCGCAGGTCGCCATGCCCCAACAG
CGATTCGTCCTGGTCGTCGTGATCAACCACCACGGCGGCACTGAACACCGACAGGCGCAACTGGTCGCGG
GGCTGGCCCCACGCCACGCGGTCATTGACCACGTAGGCCGACACGGTGCCGGGGCCGTTGAGCTTCACGA
CGGAGATCCAGCGCTCGGCCACCAAGTCCTTGACTGCGTATTGGACCGTCCGCAAAGAACGTCCGATGAG
CTTGGAAAGTGTCTTCTGGCTGACCACCACGGCGTTCTGGTGGCCCATCTGCGCCACGAGGTGATGCAGC
AGCATTGCCGCCGTGGGTTTCCTCGCAATAAGCCCGGCCCACGCCTCATGCGCTTTGCGTTCCGTTTGCA
CCCAGTGACCGGGCTTGTTCTTGGCTTGAATGCCGATTTCTCTGGACTGCGTGGCCATGCTTATCTCCAT
GCGGTAGGGGTGCCGCACGGTTGCGGCACCATGCGCAATCAGCTGCAACTTTTCGGCAGCGCGACAACAA
TTATGCGTTGCGTAAAAGTGGCAGTCAATTACAGATTTTCTTTAACCTACGCAATGAGCTATTGCGGGGG
GTGCCGCAATGAGCTGTTGCGTACCCCCCTTTTTTAAGTTGTTGATTTTTAAGTCTTTCGCATTTCGCCC
TATATCTAGTTCTTTGGTGCCCAAAGAAGGGCACCCCTGCGGGGTTCCCCCACGCCTTCGGCGCGGCTCC
CCCTCCGGCAAAAAGTGGCCCCTCCGGGGCTTGTTGATCGACTGCGCGGCCTTCGGCCTTGCCCAAGGTG
GCGCTGCCCCCTTGGAACCCCCGCACTCGCCGCCGTGAGGCTCGGGGGGCAGGCGGGCGGGCTTCGCCCT
TCGACTGCCCCCACTCGCATAGGCTTGGGTCGTTCCAGGCGCGTCAAGGCCAAGCCGCTGCGCGGTCGCT
GCGCGAGCCTTGACCCGCCTTCCACTTGGTGTCCAACCGGCAAGCGAAGCGCGCAGGCCGCAGGCCGGAG
GCTTTTCCCCAGAGAAAATTAAAAAAATTGATGGGGCAAGGCCGCAGGCCGCGCAGTTGGAGCCGGTGGG
TATGTGGTCGAAGGCTGGGTAGCCGGTGGGCAATCCCTGTGGTCAAGCTCGTGGGCAGGCGCAGCCTGTC
CATCAGCTTGTCCAGCAGGGTTGTCCACGGGCCGAGCGAAGCGAGCCAGCCGGTGGCCGCTCGCGGCCAT
CGTCCACATATCCACGGGCTGGCAAGGGAGCGCAGCGACCGCGCAGGGC
